LOCUS       Exported 2406 bp ds-DNA circular SYN 13-MAY-2021
DEFINITION  synthetic circular DNA
ACCESSION   .
VERSION     .
KEYWORDS    pFSBC24
SOURCE      synthetic DNA construct
  ORGANISM  synthetic DNA construct
REFERENCE   1 (bases 1 to 2406)
  AUTHORS   Chubiz LM, Lee MC, Delaney NF, Marx CJ
  TITLE     FREQ-Seq: a rapid, cost-effective, sequencing-based method to
            determine allele frequencies directly from mixed populations.
  JOURNAL   PLoS One. 2012;7(10):e47959. doi: 10.1371/journal.pone.0047959. Epub
            2012 Oct 31.
  PUBMED    23118913
REFERENCE   2 (bases 1 to 2406)
  AUTHORS   .
  TITLE     Direct Submission
  JOURNAL   Exported May 13, 2021 from SnapGene Server 1.1.58
            http://www.snapgene.com
FEATURES             Location/Qualifiers
     source          1..2406
                     /organism="synthetic DNA construct"
                     /mol_type="other DNA"
     primer_bind     172..189
                     /label=M13 Forward
                     /note="In lacZ gene. Also called M13-F20 or M13 (-21)
                     Forward"
     primer_bind     173..189
                     /label=M13 fwd
                     /note="common sequencing primer, one of multiple similar
                     variants"
     primer_bind     complement(235..254)
                     /label=pRS-marker
                     /note="pRS vectors, use to sequence yeast selectable
                     marker"
     primer_bind     354..376
                     /label=pGEX 3'
                     /note="pGEX vectors, reverse primer"
     primer_bind     complement(414..432)
                     /label=pBRforEco
                     /note="pBR322 vectors, upsteam of EcoRI site, forward
                     primer"
     promoter        500..604
                     /gene="bla"
                     /label=AmpR promoter
     CDS             605..1465
                     /codon_start=1
                     /gene="bla"
                     /product="beta-lactamase"
                     /label=AmpR
                     /note="confers resistance to ampicillin, carbenicillin, and
                     related antibiotics"
                     /translation="MSIQHFRVALIPFFAAFCLPVFAHPETLVKVKDAEDQLGARVGYI
                     ELDLNSGKILESFRPEERFPMMSTFKVLLCGAVLSRIDAGQEQLGRRIHYSQNDLVEYS
                     PVTEKHLTDGMTVRELCSAAITMSDNTAANLLLTTIGGPKELTAFLHNMGDHVTRLDRW
                     EPELNEAIPNDERDTTMPVAMATTLRKLLTGELLTLASRQQLIDWMEADKVAGPLLRSA
                     LPAGWFIADKSGAGERGSRGIIAALGPDGKPSRIVVIYTTGSQATMDERNRQIAEIGAS
                     LIKHW"
     primer_bind     complement(823..842)
                     /label=Amp-R
                     /note="Ampicillin resistance gene, reverse primer"
     rep_origin      1636..2224
                     /direction=RIGHT
                     /label=ori
                     /note="high-copy-number ColE1/pMB1/pBR322/pUC origin of
                     replication"
     primer_bind     2125..2144
                     /label=pBR322ori-F
                     /note="pBR322 origin, forward primer"
     primer_bind     2378..2395
                     /label=L4440
                     /note="L4440 vector, forward primer"
ORIGIN
        1 gcgcccaata cgcaaaccgc ctctccccgc gcgttggccg attcattaat gcagctggca
       61 cgacaggttt cccgactgga aagcgggcag tgagcgcaac gcaattaaaa tgatacggcg
      121 accaccgaga tctacactct ttccctacac gacgctcttc cgatctaatt gtgtaaaacg
      181 acggccagtt acgcatctgt gcggtatttc acaccgcata tggtgcactc tcagtacaat
      241 ctgctctgat gccgcatagt taagccagcc ccgacacccg ccaacacccg ctgacgcgcc
      301 ctgacgggct tgtctgctcc cggcatccgc ttacagacaa gctgtgaccg tctccgggag
      361 ctgcatgtgt cagaggtttt caccgtcatc accgaaacgc gcgagacgaa agggcctcgt
      421 gatacgccta tttttatagg ttaatgtcat gataataatg gtttcttaga cgtcaggtgg
      481 cacttttcgg ggaaatgtgc gcggaacccc tatttgttta tttttctaaa tacattcaaa
      541 tatgtatccg ctcatgagac aataaccctg ataaatgctt caataatatt gaaaaaggaa
      601 gagtatgagt attcaacatt tccgtgtcgc ccttattccc ttttttgcgg cattttgcct
      661 tcctgttttt gctcacccag aaacgctggt gaaagtaaaa gatgctgaag atcagttggg
      721 tgcacgagtg ggttacatcg aactggatct caacagcggt aagatccttg agagttttcg
      781 ccccgaagaa cgttttccaa tgatgagcac ttttaaagtt ctgctatgtg gcgcggtatt
      841 atcccgtatt gacgccgggc aagagcaact cggtcgccgc atacactatt ctcagaatga
      901 cttggttgag tactcaccag tcacagaaaa gcatcttacg gatggcatga cagtaagaga
      961 attatgcagt gctgccataa ccatgagtga taacactgcg gccaacttac ttctgacaac
     1021 gatcggagga ccgaaggagc taaccgcttt tttgcacaac atgggggatc atgtaactcg
     1081 ccttgatcgt tgggaaccgg agctgaatga agccatacca aacgacgagc gtgacaccac
     1141 gatgcctgta gcaatggcaa caacgttgcg caaactatta actggcgaac tacttactct
     1201 agcttcccgg caacaattaa tagactggat ggaggcggat aaagttgcag gaccacttct
     1261 gcgctcggcc cttccggctg gctggtttat tgctgataaa tctggagccg gtgagcgtgg
     1321 gtctcgcggt atcattgcag cactggggcc agatggtaag ccctcccgta tcgtagttat
     1381 ctacacgacg gggagtcagg caactatgga tgaacgaaat agacagatcg ctgagatagg
     1441 tgcctcactg attaagcatt ggtaactgtc agaccaagtt tactcatata tactttagat
     1501 tgatttaaaa cttcattttt aatttaaaag gatctaggtg aagatccttt ttgataatct
     1561 catgaccaaa atcccttaac gtgagttttc gttccactga gcgtcagacc ccgtagaaaa
     1621 gatcaaagga tcttcttgag atcctttttt tctgcgcgta atctgctgct tgcaaacaaa
     1681 aaaaccaccg ctaccagcgg tggtttgttt gccggatcaa gagctaccaa ctctttttcc
     1741 gaaggtaact ggcttcagca gagcgcagat accaaatact gttcttctag tgtagccgta
     1801 gttaggccac cacttcaaga actctgtagc accgcctaca tacctcgctc tgctaatcct
     1861 gttaccagtg gctgctgcca gtggcgataa gtcgtgtctt accgggttgg actcaagacg
     1921 atagttaccg gataaggcgc agcggtcggg ctgaacgggg ggttcgtgca cacagcccag
     1981 cttggagcga acgacctaca ccgaactgag atacctacag cgtgagctat gagaaagcgc
     2041 cacgcttccc gaagggagaa aggcggacag gtatccggta agcggcaggg tcggaacagg
     2101 agagcgcacg agggagcttc cagggggaaa cgcctggtat ctttatagtc ctgtcgggtt
     2161 tcgccacctc tgacttgagc gtcgattttt gtgatgctcg tcaggggggc ggagcctatg
     2221 gaaaaacgcc agcaacgcgg cctttttacg gttcctggcc ttttgctggc cttttgctca
     2281 catgttcttt cctgcgttat cccctgattc tgtggataac cgtattaccg cctttgagtg
     2341 agctgatacc gctcgccgca gccgaacgac cgagcgcagc gagtcagtga gcgaggaagc
     2401 ggaaga
//
