[The description below was written by a language model from this plasmid's Addgene catalogue record and the feature table of its GenBank file.]
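Description:
pFSBC24 is a small (about 2.4 kb) high-copy bacterial plasmid built on a pUC19 backbone, one member of a series of barcode-carrying templates made for the FREQ-Seq allele-frequency sequencing method. It is maintained in E. coli through the ColE1/pMB1-type pUC origin of replication and selected with ampicillin, resistance being provided by the beta-lactamase (bla) gene under its native AmpR promoter. There is no expression cassette, reporter or eukaryotic element. Apart from the origin and resistance marker, the annotated features are only standard sequencing primer sites (M13 forward, pBR322ori-F, L4440 and a few others carried over from common vector backbones).

The payload is a short synthetic insert bearing a single six-base FREQ-Seq barcode that distinguishes this plasmid from its siblings in the set. The feature table does not annotate the insert itself, so its exact position and the flanking adapter sequences cannot be read from the record. The cloning method is likewise listed as unknown. Since pBR322ori-F is the recommended sequencing primer and the plasmid is smaller than pUC19, the insert probably lies between the origin and the M13 forward site, in place of part of the lacZα/polylinker region, but this is an inference.

According to the depositor, these plasmids serve as templates for generating bridging primers that carry Illumina-compatible barcodes. In FREQ-Seq, such primers let a locus of interest be amplified from a mixed population and tagged with a sample-specific barcode. Many samples can then be pooled and sequenced to determine allele frequencies directly, with minimal library preparation.
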