Addgene plasmid #44788: pFSBC24
Depositing lab: Christopher Marx. Depositing organization: Harvard University. Publication: FREQ-Seq: a rapid, cost-effective, sequencing-based method to determine allele frequencies directly from mixed populations. Chubiz LM, Lee MC, Delaney NF, Marx CJ. PLoS One. 2012;7(10):e47959. doi: 10.1371/journal.pone.0047959. Epub 2012 Oct 31. PubMed 23118913.
Backbone
  Vector backbone: pUC19
Growth in bacteria
  Bacterial resistance: Ampicillin, 100 μg/mL
  Growth temperature: 37°C
  Growth strain: DH10B
  Copy number: High Copy
Gene/Insert
  Gene/Insert name: FREQ-Seq Barcode: AATTGT
  Species: Synthetic
  Cloning method: Unknown
  Sequencing primers: 5′ pBR322ori-F
Terms and licenses: Academic/Nonprofit Terms; Industry Terms: Not Available to Industry
Depositor comments: These plasmids are used to generate bridging primers with Illumina-compatible barcodes for allele frequency sequencing (FREQ-Seq). Similar to RNA-Seq, the FREQ-Seq method can rapidly determine allele frequencies directly from mixed populations with minimal library preparation.
How to cite: pFSBC24 was a gift from Christopher Marx (Addgene plasmid # 44788 ; http://n2t.net/addgene:44788 ; RRID:Addgene_44788)
