>Addgene plasmid #44788 | pFSBC24 | addgene partial sequence | sequence record 63044 | pBR322ori-F 5'-GGGAAACGCCTGGTATCTTT-3'
CGATTTTTGTGATGCTCGTCAGGGGGGCGGAGCCTATGGAAAAACGCCAGCAACGCGGCCTTTTTACGGT
TCCTGGCCTTTTGCTGGCCTTTTGCTCACATGTTCTTTCCTGCGTTATCCCCTGATTCTGTGGATAACCG
TATTACCGCCTTTGAGTGAGCTGATACCGCTCGCCGCAGCCGAACGACCGAGCGCAGCGAGTCAGTGAGC
GAGGAAGCGGAAGAGCGCCCAATACGCAAACCGCCTCTCCCCGCGCGTTGGCCGATTCATTAATGCAGCT
GGCACGACAGGTTTCCCGACTGGAAAGCGGGCAGTGAGCGCAACGCAATTAAAATGATACGGCGACCACC
GAGATCTACACTCTTTCCCTACACGACGCTCTTCCGATCTAATTGTGTAAAACGACGGCCAGTTACGCAT
CTGTGCGGTATTTCACACCGCATATGGTGCACTCTCAGTACAATCTGCTCTGATGCCGCATAGTTAAGCC
AGCCCCGACACCCGCCAACACCCGCTGAA
